>Addgene plasmid #198631 | pBad-HaloGFP-Ca0.2 | addgene full sequence | sequence record 389854 | Addgene NGS Result
CTTTTCATACTCCCGCCATTCAGAGAAGAAACCAATTGTCCATATTGCATCAGACATTGCCGTCACTGCG
TCTTTTACTGGCTCTTCTCGCTAACCAAACCGGTAACCCCGCTTATTAAAAGCATTCTGTAACAAAGCGG
GACCAAAGCCATGACAAAAACGCGTAACAAAAGTGTCTATAATCACGGCAGAAAAGTCCACATTGATTAT
TTGCACGGCGTCACACTTTGCTATGCCATAGCATTTTTATCCATAAGATTAGCGGATCCTACCTGACGCT
TTTTATCGCAACTCTCTACTGTTTCTCCATACCCGTTTTTTGGGCTAACAGGAGGAATTAACCATGGGGG
GTTCTCATCATCATCATCATCATGGTATGGCTAGCATGACTGGTGGACAGCAAATGGGTCGGGATCTGTA
CGACGATGACGATAAGGATCCGAGCTCGAGAATGGCAGAAATCGGTACTGGCTTTCCATTCGACCCCCAT
TATGTGGAAGTCCTGGGCGAGCGCATGCACTACGTCGATGTTGGTCCGCGCGATGGCACCCCTGTGCTGT
TCCTGCACGGTAACCCGACCTCTTCCTACGTGTGGCGCAACATCATCCCGCATGTTGTACCGACCCATCG
CTGCATTGCTCCAGACCTGATCGGTATGGGCAAATCCGACAAACCAGACCTGGGTTATTTCTTCGACGAC
CACGTCCGCTTCATGGATGCCTTCATCGAAGCCCTGGGTCTGGAAGAGGTCGTCCTGGTCATTCACGACT
GGGGCTCTGCTCTGGGTTTCCACTGGGCCAAGCGCAATCCAGAGCGCGTCAAAGGTATTGCATTTATGGA
GTTCATCCGCCCTATCCCGTCCTGGGACGAATGGCCAGGTGAAAACGTCTACATCAAGGCCGACAAGCAG
AAGAACGGCATCAAGGCGGACTTCAAGATCCGCCACGACATCGAGGACGGCGGCGTGCAGCTCGCCTACC
ACTACCAGCAGAACACCCCCATCGGCGACGGCCCCGTGCTGCTGCCCGACAACCACTACCTGAGCGTCCA
GTCCAAACTTTCGAAAGACCCCAACGAGAAGCGCGATCACATGGTCCTGCTGGAGTTCGTGACCGCCGCC
GGGATCACTCTCGGCATGGACGAGCTGTACAAGGGCGGTACCGGAGGGAGCATGGTGAGCAAGGGCGAGG
AGCTGTTCACCGGGGTGGTGCCCATCCTGGTCGAGCTGGACGGCGACGTAAACGGCCACAAGTTCAGCGT
GTCCGGCGAGGGTGAGGGCGATGCCACCTACGGCAAGCTGACCCTGAAGTTCATCTGCACCACCGGCAAG
CTGCCCGTGCCCTGGCCCACCCTCGTGACCACCCTGACCTACGGCGTGCAGTGCTTCAGCCGCTACCCCG
ACCACATGAAGCAGCACGACTTCTTCAAGTCCGCCATGCCCGAAGGCTACATCCAGGAGCGCACCATCTT
CTTCAAGGACGACGGCAACTACAAGACCCGCGCCGAGGTGAAGTTCGAGGGCGACACCCTGGTGAACCGC
GCCGAGCTGAAGGGCATCGACTTCAAGGAGGACGGCAACATCCTGGGGCATAAGCTGGAGTACAACCTTG
GCGCCCGCGGGACCTTCCAGGCCTTCCGCACCACCGACGTCGGCCGCAAGCTGATCATCGATCAGAACGT
TTTTATCGAGGGCACGCTGCCGAAGGGTGTCGTCCGCCCGCTGACTGAAGTCGAGATGGACCATTACCGC
GAGCCGTTCCTGAATCCTGTTGACCGCGAGCCACTGTGGCGCTTCCCAAACGAGCTGCCAATCGCCGGTG
AGCCAGCGAACATCGTCGCGCTGGTCGAAGAATACATGGACTGGCTGCACCAGTCCCCTGTCCCGAAGCT
GCTGTTCTGGGGCACCCCAGGCGTTCTGATCCCACCGGCCGAAGCCGCTCGCCTGGCCAAAAGCCTGCCT
AACTGCATGGCTGTGGACATCGGCCCGGGTCTGAATCTGCTGCAAGAAGACAACCCGGACCTGATCGGCA
GCGAGATCGCGCGCTGGCTGTCGACGCCCGAGATTTCCGGCTGAAAGCTTGGCTGTTTTGGCGGATGAGA
GAAGATTTTCAGCCTGATACAGATTAAATCAGAACGCAGAAGCGGTCTGATAAAACAGAATTTGCCTGGC
GGCAGTAGCGCGGTGGTCCCACCTGACCCCATGCCGAACTCAGAAGTGAAACGCCGTAGCGCCGATGGTA
GTGTGGGGTCTCCCCATGCGAGAGTAGGGAACTGCCAGGCATCAAATAAAACGAAAGGCTCAGTCGAAAG
ACTGGGCCTTTCGTTTTATCTGTTGTTTGTCGGTGAACGCTCTCCTGAGTAGGACAAATCCGCCGGGAGC
GGATTTGAACGTTGCGAAGCAACGGCCCGGAGGGTGGCGGGCAGGACGCCCGCCATAAACTGCCAGGCAT
CAAATTAAGCAGAAGGCCATCCTGACGGATGGCCTTTTTGCGTTTCTACAAACTCTTTTGTTTATTTTTC
TAAATACATTCAAATATGTATCCGCTCATGAGACAATAACCCTGATAAATGCTTCAATAATATTGAAAAA
GGAAGAGTATGAGTATTCAACATTTCCGTGTCGCCCTTATTCCCTTTTTTGCGGCATTTTGCCTTCCTGT
TTTTGCTCACCCAGAAACGCTGGTGAAAGTAAAAGATGCTGAAGATCAGTTGGGTGCACGAGTGGGTTAC
ATCGAACTGGATCTCAACAGCGGTAAGATCCTTGAGAGTTTTCGCCCCGAAGAACGTTTTCCAATGATGA
GCACTTTTAAAGTTCTGCTATGTGGCGCGGTATTATCCCGTGTTGACGCCGGGCAAGAGCAACTCGGTCG
CCGCATACACTATTCTCAGAATGACTTGGTTGAGTACTCACCAGTCACAGAAAAGCATCTTACGGATGGC
ATGACAGTAAGAGAATTATGCAGTGCTGCCATAACCATGAGTGATAACACTGCGGCCAACTTACTTCTGA
CAACGATCGGAGGACCGAAGGAGCTAACCGCTTTTTTGCACAACATGGGGGATCATGTAACTCGCCTTGA
TCGTTGGGAACCGGAGCTGAATGAAGCCATACCAAACGACGAGCGTGACACCACGATGCCTGTAGCAATG
GCAACAACGTTGCGCAAACTATTAACTGGCGAACTACTTACTCTAGCTTCCCGGCAACAATTAATAGACT
GGATGGAGGCGGATAAAGTTGCAGGACCACTTCTGCGCTCGGCCCTTCCGGCTGGCTGGTTTATTGCTGA
TAAATCTGGAGCCGGTGAGCGTGGGTCTCGCGGTATCATTGCAGCACTGGGGCCAGATGGTAAGCCCTCC
CGTATCGTAGTTATCTACACGACGGGGAGTCAGGCAACTATGGATGAACGAAATAGACAGATCGCTGAGA
TAGGTGCCTCACTGATTAAGCATTGGTAACTGTCAGACCAAGTTTACTCATATATACTTTAGATTGATTT
AAAACTTCATTTTTAATTTAAAAGGATCTAGGTGAAGATCCTTTTTGATAATCTCATGACCAAAATCCCT
TAACGTGAGTTTTCGTTCCACTGAGCGTCAGACCCCGTAGAAAAGATCAAAGGATCTTCTTGAGATCCTT
TTTTTCTGCGCGTAATCTGCTGCTTGCAAACAAAACAACCACCGCTACCAGCGGTGGTTTGTTTGCCGGA
TCAAGAGCTACCAACTCTTTTTCCGAAGGTAACTGGCTTCAGCAGAGCGCAGATACCAAATACTGTCCTT
CTAGTGTAGCCGTAGTTAGGCCACCACTTCAAGAACTCTGTAGCACCGCCTACATACCTCGCTCTGCTAA
TCCTGTTACCAGTGGCTGCTGCCAGTGGCGATAAGTCGTGTCTTACCGGGTTGGACTCAAGACGATAGTT
ACCGGATAAGGCGCAGCGGTCGGGCTGAACGGGGGGTTCGTGCACACAGCCCAGCTTGGAGCGAACGACC
TACACCGAACTGAGATACCTACAGCGTGAGCTATGAGAAAGCGCCACGCTTCCCGAAGGGAGAAAGGCGG
ACAGGTATCCGGTAAGCGGCAGGGTCGGAACAGGAGAGCGCACGAGGGAGCTTCCAGGGGGAAACGCCTG
GTATCTTTATAGTCCTGTCGGGTTTCGCCACCTCTGACTTGAGCGTCGATTTTTGTGATGCTCGTCAGGG
GGGCGGAGCCTATGGAAAAACGCCAGCAACGCGGCCTTTTTACGGTTCCTGGCCTTTTGCTGGCCTTTTG
CTCACATGTTCTTTCCTGCGTTATCCCCTGATTCTGTGGATAACCGTATTACCGCCTTTGAGTGAGCTGA
TACCGCTCGCCGCAGCCGAACGACCGAGCGCAGCGAGTCAGTGAGCGAGGAAGCGGAAGAGCGCCTGATG
CGGTATTTTCTCCTTACGCATCTGTGCGGTATTTCACACCGCATATGGTGCACTCTCAGTACAATCTGCT
CTGATGCCGCATAGTTAAGCCAGTATACACTCCGCTATCGCTACGTGACTGGGTCATGGCTGCGCCCCGA
CACCCGCCAACACCCGCTGACGCGCCCTGACGGGCTTGTCTGCTCCCGGCATCCGCTTACAGACAAGCTG
TGACCGTCTCCGGGAGCTGCATGTGTCAGAGGTTTTCACCGTCATCACCGAAACGCGCGAGGCAGCAGAT
CAATTCGCGCGCGAAGGCGAAGCGGCATGCATAATGTGCCTGTCAAATGGACGAAGCAGGGATTCTGCAA
ACCCTATGCTACTCCGTCAAGCCGTCAATTGTCTGATTCGTTACCAATTATGACAACTTGACGGCTACAT
CATTCACTTTTTCTTCACAACCGGCACGGAACTCGCTCGGGCTGGCCCCGGTGCATTTTTTAAATACCCG
CGAGAAATAGAGTTGATCGTCAAAACCAACATTGCGACCGACGGTGGCGATAGGCATCCGGGTGGTGCTC
AAAAGCAGCTTCGCCTGGCTGATACGTTGGTCCTCGCGCCAGCTTAAGACGCTAATCCCTAACTGCTGGC
GGAAAAGATGTGACAGACGCGACGGCGACAAGCAAACATGCTGTGCGACGCTGGAGATTTCAAAATTGCT
GTCTGCCAGGTGATCGCTGATGTACTGACAAGCCTCGCGTACCCGATTATCCATCGGTGGATGGAGCGAC
TCGTTAATCGCTTCCATGCGCCGCAGTAACAATTGCTCAAGCAGATTTATCGCCAGCAGCTCCGAATAGC
GCCCTTCCCCTTGCCCGGCGTTAATGATTTGCCCAAACAGGTCGCTGAAATGCGGCTGGTGCGCTTCATC
CGGGCGAAAGAACCCCGTATTGGCAAATATTGACGGCCAGTTAAGCCATTCATGCCAGTAGGCGCGCGGA
CGAAAGTAAACCCACTGGTGATACCATTCGCGAGCCTCCGGATGACGACCGTAGTGATGAATCTCTCCTG
GCGGGAACAGCAAAATATCACCCGGTCGGCAAACAAATTCTCGTCCCTGATTTTTCACCACCCCCTGACC
GCGAATGGTGAGATTGAGAATATAACCTTTCATTCCCAGCGGTCGGTCGATAAAAAAATCGAGATAACCG
TTGGCCTCAATCGGCGTTAAACCCGCCACCAGATGGGCATTAAACGAGTATCCCGGCAGCAGGGGATCAT
TTTGCGCTTCAGCCATA
Features (pLannotate 1.2.2; 16 found; start..end, strand, type, name):
     26..310     +  promoter       araBAD promoter: araBAD; promoter of the L-arabinose operon of E. coli; the araC regulatory gene is transcribed in the opposite direction (Guzman et al., 1995)
    356..376     +  CDS            capTEV™ (fragment): composite tag for in vivo biotinylation, TEV protease cleavage, and 6xHis tagging
    377..409     +  CDS            T7 tag (gene 10 leader): leader peptide from bacteriophage T7 gene 10 promotes efficient translation in E. coli
    413..436     +  CDS            Xpress™ tag: Xpress™ epitope tag, including an enterokinase recognition and cleavage site
    452..878     +  CDS            HaloTag® (fragment): modified bacterial dehalogenase that forms covalent bonds with chloroalkane derivatives
    881..1606    +  CDS            cEGFP: cEGFP is a basic (constitutively fluorescent) green fluorescent protein published in 2008, derived from Aequorea victoria.
   1613..2071    +  CDS            HaloTag® (fragment): modified bacterial dehalogenase that forms covalent bonds with chloroalkane derivatives
   2164..2279    +  ncRNA          5S rRNA: Accession: RF00001 - 5S ribosomal RNA
   2283..2369    +  terminator     rrnB T1 terminator: Escherichia coli rrnB; transcription terminator T1 from the E. coli rrnB gene
   2461..2488    +  terminator     rrnB T2 terminator: transcription terminator T2 from the E. coli rrnB gene
   2507..2598    +  promoter       AmpR promoter: bla
   2599..3459    +  CDS            AmpR: β-lactamase; bla; confers resistance to ampicillin, carbenicillin, and related antibiotics
   3630..4218    +  rep_origin     ori: high-copy-number ColE1/pMB1/pBR322/pUC origin of replication
   4404..4544    -  misc_feature   bom: basis of mobility region from pBR322
   4646..4686    -  CDS            rop (fragment): Rop protein, which maintains plasmids at low copy number; rop
   4808..5686    -  CDS            araC: L-arabinose regulatory protein; araC
