[The description below was written by a language model from this plasmid's Addgene catalogue record and pLannotate feature annotations shown in this document.]
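Description:
pBad-HaloGFP-Ca0.2 is a bacterial expression plasmid built on the Invitrogen pBAD backbone, carrying a synthetic green fluorescent Ca2+ indicator under arabinose control. The sequenced record is about 5.7 kb, consistent with a roughly 4 kb backbone plus a 1.6 kb insert introduced by Gibson cloning. It is propagated in E. coli from a high-copy ColE1/pMB1-type origin, with only a fragment of rop remaining along with the pBR322 bom region, and is selected with ampicillin through the β-lactamase gene and its own promoter.

Expression is driven by the araBAD promoter, with the araC regulator encoded divergently on the opposite strand, so transcription is induced by L-arabinose and otherwise kept low. The open reading frame begins with the leader typical of this backbone: a short match annotated as a fragment of a His-containing composite tag (probably just the 6xHis portion), the T7 gene 10 leader that aids translation, and the Xpress epitope with an enterokinase site. These provide handles for purification and detection.

The indicator itself is annotated as a HaloTag fragment, then a GFP annotated as cEGFP, then a second HaloTag fragment, indicating that the fluorescent protein is inserted within the self-labelling dehalogenase. HaloTag binds chloroalkane ligands covalently. In line with the chemigenetic design described in the associated publication title, a synthetic chelator would be attached in this way so that Ca2+ binding modulates GFP fluorescence. The record does not specify the ligand or what "0.2" denotes. rrnB T1 and T2 terminators, preceded by a 5S rRNA segment, follow the coding sequence. The plasmid is intended for producing the indicator protein in bacteria.
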