Addgene plasmid #198631: pBad-HaloGFP-Ca0.2
Purpose: Green fluorescent Ca2+ ion indicator for bacterial expression.
Depositing lab: Robert Campbell. Depositing organization: The University of Tokyo. Publication: Chemigenetic indicators based on synthetic chelators and green fluorescent protein. Zhu W, Takeuchi S, Imai S, Terada T, Ueda T, Nasu Y, Terai T, Campbell RE. Nat Chem Biol. 2023 Jan;19(1):38-44. doi: 10.1038/s41589-022-01134-z. Epub 2022 Sep 22. PubMed 36138142.
Backbone
  Vector backbone: PBad
  Backbone manufacturer: Invitrogen
  Backbone size w/o insert (bp): 4000
  Vector type: Bacterial Expression
Growth in bacteria
  Bacterial resistance: Ampicillin, 100 μg/mL
  Growth temperature: 37°C
  Growth strain: DH5alpha
  Copy number: High Copy
Gene/Insert
  Gene/Insert name: HaloGFP-Ca0.2
  Species: Synthetic
  Insert size (bp): 1620
  Promoter: araBAD promoter
  Cloning method: Gibson Cloning
  Sequencing primers: 5′ pBAD forward; 3′ pBAD Reverse
Terms and licenses: Academic/Nonprofit Terms; Industry Terms: Not Available to Industry
How to cite: pBad-HaloGFP-Ca0.2 was a gift from Robert Campbell (Addgene plasmid # 198631 ; http://n2t.net/addgene:198631 ; RRID:Addgene_198631)
